>Addgene plasmid #153347 | pLXMA L1A | depositor full sequence | sequence record 296924 | pLXMA L1A sequence 3800 bps
CCATCATCAGTTCGGTGGTCTTCCGACGAACAATAAGGCCGCAAATCGCGGCCTTTTTTATTGATAACAA
AACCGGCTCAGTTCTGCGTAGAAACCAACATGCAAGCTCCACCGGGTGCAAAGCGGCAGCGGCGGCAGGA
TATATTCAATTGTAAATGGCTTCATGTCCGGGAAATCTACTGGTGGCAGGATATATTGTGGTGTAAACAA
TGGAGAAAAAGAGAATTCACCTGCATATGGAGAGAGACCTTTACGGCTAGCTCAGTCCTAGGTATAGTGC
TAGCTACTAGAGAAAGAGGAGAAATACTAAATGTCGCACTCAAAACAAGCACTGGCAGATACGATGAAAA
TGACGTGGCTGATGGAAGGTTCGGTCAACGGTCACGCCTTTACGATTGAAGGCGAAGGTACCGGCAAACC
GTATGAAGGTAAACAGAGTGGCACCTTTCGTGTTACGAAAGGCGGTCCGCTGCCGTTTGCGTTTGATATT
GTCGCTCCGACCCTGAAATACGGTTTCAAATGCTTCATGAAATACCCGGCGGATATTCCGGACTACTTTA
AACTGGCCTTCCCGGAAGGCCTGACGTACGATCGTAAAATTGCGTTTGAAGACGGCGGTTGTGCGACCGC
CACGGTCGAAATGAGCCTGAAGGGTAACACCCTGGTGCATAAAACGAACTTTCAGGGCGGTAATTTCCCG
ATTGATGGTCCGGTGATGCAAAAACGCACCCTGGGCTGGGAACCGACCTCTGAAAAAATGACGCCGTGCG
ATGGTATTATCAAAGGCGACACCATCATGTACCTGATGGTTGAAGGCGGTAAAACGCTGAAATGTCGTTA
TGAAAACAATTACCGCGCCAACAAACCAGTGCTGATGCCGCCGAGCCACTTTGTGGATCTGCGTCTGACC
CGCACGAATCTGGATAAAGAAGGTCTGGCGTTCAAACTGGAAGAATATGCTGTTGCCCGTGTGCTGGAAG
TGTAATAAGCTTCAAATAAAACGAAAGGCTCAGTCGAAAGACTGGGCCTTTCGTTTTATCTGTTGTTTGT
CGGTGAACGCTCTCTACTAGAGTCACACTGGCTCACCTTCGGGTGGGCCTTTCTGCGGGTCTCACGCTCA
GAATATGCAGGTGCCTGCAGGAATTGTTGATTTTGTGATGACTGATGGCAGGATATATGCGGTTGTAATT
CATTTTTATTGTCTAAATTTCTGTATTTGTTTGTTTGTTCGGTTGTAAATTTTTTTGGAAGAACAAGAAA
AGAAAAAACACCCGTTAGGGTGTTTTTAGTTAGTGTGGCGCGCCGACTTGCGACATGCGGTCCTTTGCAA
TCAACTATTAGAAAAATTCATCCAGCATCAGATGAAATTGCAGTTTGTTCATATCCGGATTATCAATGCC
ATATTTCTGAAACAGACGTTTTTGCAGGCTCGGGCTAAATTCGCCCAGGCAGTTCCACAGAATGGCCAGA
TCCTGATAACGATCCGCAATGCCCACACGGCCCACATCAATGCAGCCAATCAGTTTGCCTTCATCGAAAA
TCAGGTTATCCAGGCTAAAATCGCCGTGGGTCACCACGCTATCCGGGCTAAACGGCAGCAGTTTATGCAT
TTCTTTCCACACCTGTTCCACCGGCCAGCCGTTACGTTCATCATCAAAATCGCTCGCATCCACCAGGCCG
TTGTTCATACGGCTCTGCGCCTGGGCCAGACGAAACACACGATCGCTGTTAAACGGGCAGTTGCACACCG
GAATGCTATGCAGACGACGCAGAAACACGGCCAGCGCATCCACAATGTTTTCGCCGCTATCCGGATATTC
TTCCAGCACCTGAAACGCGGTTTTGCCCGGAATCGCGGTGGTCAGCAGCCACGCATCATCCGGGGTGCGA
ATAAAATGTTTAATGGTCGGCAGCGGCATAAATTCGGTCAGCCAGTTCAGACGCACCATTTCATCGGTCA
CATCGTTCGCCACGCTGCCTTTGCCATGTTTCAGAAACAGTTCCGGCGCATCCGGTTTGCCATACAGACG
ATAAATGGTCGCGCCGCTCTGACCCACGTTATCACGCGCCCATTTATAGCCATACAGATCCGCATCCATG
TTGCTGTTCAGACGCGGACGGCTACAGCTCGTTTCACGCTGAATATGGCTCATAACACCCCTTGTATTAC
TGTTTATGTAAGCAGACAGTTTTATTGTTCATGATGATATATTTTTATCTTGTGCAATGTAACATCAGAG
ATTTTGAGACACAAGATCGGATTGGCGGTTATGCGGTTCTACCGGCGCGGCAGCGTTACCCGTGTCGGCG
GCTCCAACGGCTCGCCATCGTCCAGAAAACACGGCTCATCGGGCATCGGCAGGCGCTGCTGCCCGCGCCG
TTCCCATTCCTCCGTTTCGGTCAAGGCTGGCAGGTCTGGTTCCATGCCCGGAATGCCGGGCTGGCTGGGC
GGCTCCTCGCCGGGGCCGGTCGGTAGTTGCTGCTCGCCCGGATACAGGGTCGGGATGCGGCGCAGGTCGC
CATGCCCCAACAGCGATTCGTCCTGGTCGTCGTGATCAACCACCACGGCGGCACTGAACACCGACAGGCG
CAACTGGTCGCGGGGCTGGCCCCACGCCACGCGGTCATTGACCACGTAGGCCGACACGGTGCCGGGGCCG
TTGAGCTTCACGACGGAGATCCAGCGCTCGGCCACCAAGTCCTTGACTGCGTATTGGACCGTCCGCAAAG
AACGTCCGATGAGCTTGGAAAGTGTCTTCTGGCTGACCACCACGGCGTTCTGGTGGCCCATCTGCGCCAC
GAGGTGATGCAGCAGCATTGCCGCCGTGGGTTTCCTCGCAATAAGCCCGGCCCACGCCTCATGCGCTTTG
CGTTCCGTTTGCACCCAGTGACCGGGCTTGTTCTTGGCTTGAATGCCGATTTCTCTGGACTGCGTGGCCA
TGCTTATCTCCATGCGGTAGGGGTGCCGCACGGTTGCGGCACCATGCGCAATCAGCTGCAACTTTTCGGC
AGCGCGACAACAATTATGCGTTGCGTAAAAGTGGCAGTCAATTACAGATTTTCTTTAACCTACGCAATGA
GCTATTGCGGGGGGTGCCGCAATGAGCTGTTGCGTACCCCCCTTTTTTAAGTTGTTGATTTTTAAGTCTT
TCGCATTTCGCCCTATATCTAGTTCTTTGGTGCCCAAAGAAGGGCACCCCTGCGGGGTTCCCCCACGCCT
TCGGCGCGGCTCCCCCTCCGGCAAAAAGTGGCCCCTCCGGGGCTTGTTGATCGACTGCGCGGCCTTCGGC
CTTGCCCAAGGTGGCGCTGCCCCCTTGGAACCCCCGCACTCGCCGCCGTGAGGCTCGGGGGGCAGGCGGG
CGGGCTTCGCCCTTCGACTGCCCCCACTCGCATAGGCTTGGGTCGTTCCAGGCGCGTCAAGGCCAAGCCG
CTGCGCGGTCGCTGCGCGAGCCTTGACCCGCCTTCCACTTGGTGTCCAACCGGCAAGCGAAGCGCGCAGG
CCGCAGGCCGGAGGCTTTTCCCCAGAGAAAATTAAAAAAATTGATGGGGCAAGGCCGCAGGCCGCGCAGT
TGGAGCCGGTGGGTATGTGGTCGAAGGCTGGGTAGCCGGTGGGCAATCCCTGTGGTCAAGCTCGTGGGCA
GGCGCAGCCTGTCCATCAGCTTGTCCAGCAGGGTTGTCCACGGGCCGAGCGAAGCGAGCCAGCCGGTGGC
CGCTCGCGGCCATCGTCCACATATCCACGGGCTGGCAAGGGAGCGCAGCGACCGCGCAGGGCGAAGCCCG
GAGAGCAAGCCCGTAGGGGG
Features (pLannotate 1.2.2; 9 found; start..end, strand, type, name):
    133..157     +  misc_feature   LB T-DNA repeat: left border repeat from octopine Ach5 T-DNA
    184..208     +  misc_feature   LB T-DNA repeat: left border repeat from nopaline C58 T-DNA
    256..284     +  promoter       J23119 promoter (fragment): bacterial promoter (Registry of Standard Biological Parts BBa J23119)
    311..982     +  CDS            spisCP: spisCP is a fluorescent protein published in 2008, derived from Stylophora pistillata. It is reported to be a tetramer.
    993..1064    +  terminator     rrnB T1 terminator: transcription terminator T1 from the E. coli rrnB gene
   1080..1107    +  terminator     T7Te terminator: phage T7 early transcription terminator
   1341..2153    -  CDS            aphA1: KKA1_ECOLX - Also known as nptI. Protein inferred from homology: Swiss-Prot protein existence level 3. Resistance to kanamycin and structurally-related aminoglycosides, including amikacin. From Escherichia coli.
   2279..2941    -  CDS            pBBR1 Rep: replication protein for the broad-host-range plasmid pBBR1 from Bordetella bronchiseptica
   2942..3713    -  rep_origin     pBBR1 oriV: replication origin of the broad-host-range plasmid pBBR1 from Bordetella bronchiseptica; requires the pBBR1 Rep protein for replication
