>Addgene plasmid #153347 | pLXMA L1A | addgene full sequence | sequence record 414833 | Addgene NGS Result
CCCCACGCCTTCGGCGCGGCTCCCCCTCCGGCAAAAAGTGGCCCCTCCGGGGCTTGTTGATCGACTGCGC
GGCCTTCGGCCTTGCCCAAGGTGGCGCTGCCCCCTTGGAACCCCCGCACTCGCCGCCGTGAGGCTCGGGG
GGCAGGCGGGCGGGCTTCGCCCTTCGACTGCCCCCACTCGCATAGGCTTGGGTCGTTCCAGGCGCGTCAA
GGCCAAGCCGCTGCGCGGTCGCTGCGCGAGCCTTGACCCGCCTTCCACTTGGTGTCCAACCGGCAAGCGA
AGCGCGCAGGCCGCAGGCCGGAGGCTTTTCCCCAGAGAAAATTAAAAAAATTGATGGGGCAAGGCCGCAG
GCCGCGCAGTTGGAGCCGGTGGGTATGTGGTCGAAGGCTGGGTAGCCGGTGGGCAATCCCTGTGGTCAAG
CTCGTGGGCAGGCGCAGCCTGTCCATCAGCTTGTCCAGCAGGGTTGTCCACGGGCCGAGCGAAGCGAGCC
AGCCGGTGGCCGCTCGCGGCCATCGTCCACATATCCACGGGCTGGCAAGGGAGCGCAGCGACCGCGCAGG
GCGAAGCCCGGAGAGCAAGCCCGTAGGGGGCCATCATCAGTTCGGTGGTCTTCCGACGAACAATAAGGCC
GCAAATCGCGGCCTTTTTTATTGATAACAAAACCGGCTCAGTTCTGCGTAGAAACCAACATGCAAGCTCC
ACCGGGTGCAAAGCGGCAGCGGCGGCAGGATATATTCAATTGTAAATGGCTTCATGTCCGGGAAATCTAC
TGGTGGCAGGATATATTGTGGTGTAAACAATGGAGAAAAAGAGAATTCACCTGCATATGGAGAGAGACCT
TTACGGCTAGCTCAGTCCTAGGTATAGTGCTAGCTACTAGAGAAAGAGGAGAAATACTAAATGTCGCACT
CAAAACAAGCACTGGCAGATACGATGAAAATGACGTGGCTGATGGAAGGTTCGGTCAACGGTCACGCCTT
TACGATTGAAGGCGAAGGTACCGGCAAACCGTATGAAGGTAAACAGAGTGGCACCTTTCGTGTTACGAAA
GGCGGTCCGCTGCCGTTTGCGTTTGATATTGTCGCTCCGACCCTGAAATACGGTTTCAAATGCTTCATGA
AATACCCGGCGGATATTCCGGACTACTTTAAACTGGCCTTCCCGGAAGGCCTGACGTACGATCGTAAAAT
TGCGTTTGAAGACGGCGGTTGTGCGACCGCCACGGTCGAAATGAGCCTGAAGGGTAACACCCTGGTGCAT
AAAACGAACTTTCAGGGCGGTAATTTCCCGATTGATGGTCCGGTGATGCAAAAACGCACCCTGGGCTGGG
AACCGACCTCTGAAAAAATGACGCCGTGCGATGGTATTATCAAAGGCGACACCATCATGTACCTGATGGT
TGAAGGCGGTAAAACGCTGAAATGTCGTTATGAAAACAATTACCGCGCCAACAAACCAGTGCTGATGCCG
CCGAGCCACTTTGTGGATCTGCGTCTGACCCGCACGAATCTGGATAAAGAAGGTCTGGCGTTCAAACTGG
AAGAATATGCTGTTGCCCGTGTGCTGGAAGTGTAATAAGCTTCAAATAAAACGAAAGGCTCAGTCGAAAG
ACTGGGCCTTTCGTTTTATCTGTTGTTTGTCGGTGAACGCTCTCTACTAGAGTCACACTGGCTCACCTTC
GGGTGGGCCTTTCTGCGGGTCTCACGCTCAGAATATGCAGGTGCTGCAGGAATTGTTGATTTTGTGATGA
CTGATGGCAGGATATATGCGGTTGTAATTCATTTTTATTGTCTAAATTTCTGTATTTGTTTGTTTGTTCG
GTTGTAAATTTTTTTGGAAGAACAAGAAAAGAAAAAACACCCGTTAGGGTGTTTTTAGTTAGTGTGGCGC
GCCGACTTGCGACATGCGGTCCTTTGCAATCAACTATTAGAAAAATTCATCCAGCATCAGATGAAATTGC
AGTTTGTTCATATCCGGATTATCAATGCCATATTTCTGAAACAGACGTTTTTGCAGGCTCGGGCTAAATT
CGCCCAGGCAGTTCCACAGAATGGCCAGATCCTGATAACGATCCGCAATGCCCACACGGCCCACATCAAT
GCAGCCAATCAGTTTGCCTTCATCGAAAATCAGGTTATCCAGGCTAAAATCGCCGTGGGTCACCACGCTA
TCCGGGCTAAACGGCAGCAGTTTATGCATTTCTTTCCACACCTGTTCCACCGGCCAGCCGTTACGTTCAT
CATCAAAATCGCTCGCATCCACCAGGCCGTTGTTCATACGGCTCTGCGCCTGGGCCAGACGAAACACACG
ATCGCTGTTAAACGGGCAGTTGCACACCGGAATGCTATGCAGACGACGCAGAAACACGGCCAGCGCATCC
ACAATGTTTTCGCCGCTATCCGGATATTCTTCCAGCACCTGAAACGCGGTTTTGCCCGGAATCGCGGTGG
TCAGCAGCCACGCATCATCCGGGGTGCGAATAAAATGTTTAATGGTCGGCAGCGGCATAAATTCGGTCAG
CCAGTTCAGACGCACCATTTCATCGGTCACATCGTTCGCCACGCTGCCTTTGCCATGTTTCAGAAACAGT
TCCGGCGCATCCGGTTTGCCATACAGACGATAAATGGTCGCGCCGCTCTGACCCACGTTATCACGCGCCC
ATTTATAGCCATACAGATCCGCATCCATGTTGCTGTTCAGACGCGGACGGCTACAGCTCGTTTCACGCTG
AATATGGCTCATAACACCCCTTGTATTACTGTTTATGTAAGCAGACAGTTTTATTGTTCATGATGATATA
TTTTTATCTTGTGCAATGTAACATCAGAGATTTTGAGACACAAGATCGGATTGGCGGTTATGCGGTTCTA
CCGGCGCGGCAGCGTTACCCGTGTCGGCGGCTCCAACGGCTCGCCATCGTCCAGAAAACACGGCTCATCG
GGCATCGGCAGGCGCTGCTGCCCGCGCCGTTCCCATTCCTCCGTTTCGGTCAAGGCTGGCAGGTCTGGTT
CCATGCCCGGAATGCCGGGCTGGCTGGGCGGCTCCTCGCCGGGGCCGGTCGGTAGTTGCTGCTCGCCCGG
ATACAGGGTCGGGATGCGGCGCAGGTCGCCATGCCCCAACAGCGATTCGTCCTGGTCGTCGTGATCAACC
ACCACGGCGGCACTGAACACCGACAGGCGCAACTGGTCGCGGGGCTGGCCCCACGCCACGCGGTCATTGA
CCACGTAGGCCGACACGGTGCCGGGGCCGTTGAGCTTCACGACGGAGATCCAGCGCTCGGCCACCAAGTC
CTTGACTGCGTATTGGACCGTCCGCAAAGAACGTCCGATGAGCTTGGAAAGTGTCTTCTGGCTGACCACC
ACGGCGTTCTGGTGGCCCATCTGCGCCACGAGGTGATGCAGCAGCATTGCCGCCGTGGGTTTCCTCGCAA
TAAGCCCGGCCCACGCCTCATGCGCTTTGCGTTCCGTTTGCACCCAGTGACCGGGCTTGTTCTTGGCTTG
AATGCCGATTTCTCTGGACTGCGTGGCCATGCTTATCTCCATGCGGTAGGGGTGCCGCACGGTTGCGGCA
CCATGCGCAATCAGCTGCAACTTTTCGGCAGCGCGACAACAATTATGCGTTGCGTAAAAGTGGCAGTCAA
TTACAGATTTTCTTTAACCTACGCAATGAGCTATTGCGGGGGGTGCCGCAATGAGCTGTTGCGTACCCCC
CTTTTTTAAGTTGTTGATTTTTAAGTCTTTCGCATTTCGCCCTATATCTAGTTCTTTGGTGCCCAAAGAA
GGGCACCCCTGCGGGGTTC
Features (pLannotate 1.2.2; 9 found; start..end, strand, type, name):
    723..747     +  misc_feature   LB T-DNA repeat: left border repeat from octopine Ach5 T-DNA
    774..798     +  misc_feature   LB T-DNA repeat: left border repeat from nopaline C58 T-DNA
    846..874     +  promoter       J23119 promoter (fragment): bacterial promoter (Registry of Standard Biological Parts BBa J23119)
    901..1572    +  CDS            spisCP: spisCP is a fluorescent protein published in 2008, derived from Stylophora pistillata. It is reported to be a tetramer.
   1583..1654    +  terminator     rrnB T1 terminator: transcription terminator T1 from the E. coli rrnB gene
   1670..1697    +  terminator     T7Te terminator: phage T7 early transcription terminator
   1930..2742    -  CDS            aphA1: KKA1_ECOLX - Also known as nptI. Protein inferred from homology: Swiss-Prot protein existence level 3. Resistance to kanamycin and structurally-related aminoglycosides, including amikacin. From Escherichia coli.
   2868..3530    -  CDS            pBBR1 Rep: replication protein for the broad-host-range plasmid pBBR1 from Bordetella bronchiseptica
   3531..503     -  rep_origin     pBBR1 oriV (across the origin): replication origin of the broad-host-range plasmid pBBR1 from Bordetella bronchiseptica; requires the pBBR1 Rep protein for replication
