[The description below was written by a language model from this plasmid's Addgene catalogue record and pLannotate feature annotations shown in this document.]
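Description:
pLXMA L1A is an empty plant expression backbone of about 3.8 kb, derived from the compact pLX binary vector series and associated with the Mobius Assembly for Plant Systems cloning framework. It replicates through the broad-host-range pBBR1 origin together with its cognate pBBR1 Rep protein, a pairing that allows maintenance in a range of Gram-negative bacteria beyond E. coli. This fits a T-DNA binary vector intended for Agrobacterium-mediated delivery, although the record does not name Agrobacterium. Selection in bacteria is by kanamycin, conferred by the aphA1 (nptI) aminoglycoside phosphotransferase gene. The stated purpose describes the origin as medium-copy, whereas the catalogue copy-number field lists it as low copy.

No gene of interest is present. The position where a payload would go is occupied by a bacterial reporter cassette: a fragment of the strong constitutive J23119 promoter drives spisCP, a coloured protein from the coral Stylophora pistillata, followed by the rrnB T1 and T7Te transcription terminators. A cassette like this usually serves as a visual screening marker that is displaced when assembled parts are inserted, so that colonies lacking colour can be picked. The record does not spell out this mechanism or list the restriction sites involved. Upstream of the cassette sit two tandem left border T-DNA repeats, one of octopine Ach5 type and one of nopaline C58 type. No right border repeat was annotated in either feature table, and no plant selectable marker, plant promoter or plant terminator is present. The two sequence records, one from the depositor and one from repository sequencing, carry the same nine features in the same order and differ only in their start coordinate and by a single nucleotide in length.
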