Addgene plasmid #153347: pLXMA L1A
Purpose: (Empty Backbone) Expression vector for plants with medium-copy number origin of replication
Depositing lab: Naomi Nakayama. Depositing organization: University of Edinburgh. Publication: Mobius Assembly for Plant Systems highlights promoter-terminator interaction in gene regulation. Andreou , Andreas I., Nirkko, Jessica , Ochoa-Villarreal, Marisol , Nakayama, Naomi. bioRxiv, March 31, 2021 10.1101/2021.03.31.437819.
Backbone
  Vector backbone: pLX
  Backbone manufacturer: backbone was derived from a plasmid made by Pasin et. al. ACS Synth. Biol., 6, 1962-1968
  Backbone size (bp): 3800
  Vector type: Plant Expression
Growth in bacteria
  Bacterial resistance: Kanamycin, 50 μg/mL
  Growth temperature: 37°C
  Growth strain: JM109
  Copy number: Low Copy
Gene/Insert
  Gene/Insert name: None
Terms and licenses: Academic/Nonprofit Terms; Industry Terms: Not Available to Industry
How to cite: pLXMA L1A was a gift from Naomi Nakayama (Addgene plasmid # 153347 ; http://n2t.net/addgene:153347 ; RRID:Addgene_153347)
